>Addgene plasmid #125133 | pLentiCMV-Blast | addgene full sequence | sequence record 244664 | Addgene NGS Result
GACCTCCATAGAAGACACCGACTCTAGAGGATCCACCGGTCGGCCGTGTCGACAATCAACCTCTGGATTA
CAAAATTTGTGAAAGATTGACTGGTATTCTTAACTATGTTGCTCCTTTTACGCTATGTGGATACGCTGCT
TTAATGCCTTTGTATCATGCTATTGCTTCCCGTATGGCTTTCATTTTCTCCTCCTTGTATAAATCCTGGT
TGCTGTCTCTTTATGAGGAGTTGTGGCCCGTTGTCAGGCAACGTGGCGTGGTGTGCACTGTGTTTGCTGA
CGCAACCCCCACTGGTTGGGGCATTGCCACCACCTGTCAGCTCCTTTCCGGGACTTTCGCTTTCCCCCTC
CCTATTGCCACGGCGGAACTCATCGCCGCCTGCCTTGCCCGCTGCTGGACAGGGGCTCGGCTGTTGGGCA
CTGACAATTCCGTGGTGTTGTCGGGGAAGCTGACGTCCTTTCCATGGCTGCTCGCCTGTGTTGCCACCTG
GATTCTGCGCGGGACGTCCTTCTGCTACGTCCCTTCGGCCCTCAATCCAGCGGACCTTCCTTCCCGCGGC
CTGCTGCCGGCTCTGCGGCCTCTTCCGCGTCTTCGCCTTCGCCCTCAGACGAGTCGGATCTCCCTTTGGG
CCGCCTCCCCGCCTGGAATTCTGCAGATATCCGGTTAGTAATGAGTTTGGAATTAATTCTGTGGAATGTG
TGTCAGTTAGGGTGTGGAAAGTCCCCAGGCTCCCCAGCAGGCAGAAGTATGCAAAGCATGCATCTCAATT
AGTCAGCAACCAGGTGTGGAAAGTCCCCAGGCTCCCCAGCAGGCAGAAGTATGCAAAGCATGCATCTCAA
TTAGTCAGCAACCATAGTCCCGCCCCTAACTCCGCCCATCCCGCCCCTAACTCCGCCCAGTTCCGCCCAT
TCTCCGCCCCATGGCTGACTAATTTTTTTTATTTATGCAGAGGCCGAGGCCGCCTCTGCCTCTGAGCTAT
TCCAGAAGTAGTGAGGAGGCTTTTTTGGAGGCCTAGGCTTTTGCAAAAAGCTCCCGGGAGCTTGTATATC
CATTTTCGGATCTGATCAGCACGTGTTGACAATTAATCATCGGCATAGTATATCGGCATAGTATAATACG
ACAAGGTGAGGAACTAAACCATGGCCAAGCCTTTGTCTCAAGAAGAATCCACCCTCATTGAAAGAGCAAC
GGCTACAATCAACAGCATCCCCATCTCTGAAGACTACAGCGTCGCCAGCGCAGCTCTCTCTAGCGACGGC
CGCATCTTCACTGGTGTCAATGTATATCATTTTACTGGGGGACCTTGTGCAGAACTCGTGGTGCTGGGCA
CTGCTGCTGCTGCGGCAGCTGGCAACCTGACTTGTATCGTCGCGATCGGAAATGAGAACAGGGGCATCTT
GAGCCCCTGCGGACGGTGCCGACAGGTGCTTCTCGATCTGCATCCTGGGATCAAAGCCATAGTGAAGGAC
AGTGATGGACAGCCGACGGCAGTTGGGATTCGTGAATTGCTGCCCTCTGGTTATGTGTGGGAGGGCTAAG
CACAATTCGAGCTCGGTACCTTTAAGACCAATGACTTACAAGGCAGCTGTAGATCTTAGCCACTTTTTAA
AAGAAAAGGGGGGACTGGAAGGGCTAGCTCACTCCCAACGAAGACAAGATCTGCTTTTTGCTTGTACTGG
GTCTCTCTGGTTAGACCAGATCTGAGCCTGGGAGCTCTCTGGCTAACTAGGGAACCCACTGCTTAAGCCT
CAATAAAGCTTGCCTTGAGTGCTTCAAGTAGTGTGTGCCCGTCTGTTGTGTGACTCTGGTAACTAGAGAT
CCCTCAGACCCTTTTAGTCAGTGTGGAAAATCTCTAGCAGTAGTAGTTCATGTCATCTTATTATTCAGTA
TTTATAACTTGCAAAGAAATGAATATCAGAGAGTGAGAGGAACTTGTTTATTGCAGCTTATAATGGTTAC
AAATAAAGCAATAGCATCACAAATTTCACAAATAAAGCATTTTTTTCACTGCATTCTAGTTGTGGTTTGT
CCAAACTCATCAATGTATCTTATCATGTCTGGCTCTAGCTATCCCGCCCCTAACTCCGCCCATCCCGCCC
CTAACTCCGCCCAGTTCCGCCCATTCTCCGCCCCATGGCTGACTAATTTTTTTTATTTATGCAGAGGCCG
AGGCCGCCTCGGCCTCTGAGCTATTCCAGAAGTAGTGAGGAGGCTTTTTTGGAGGCCTAGGGACGTACCC
AATTCGCCCTATAGTGAGTCGTATTACGCGCGCTCACTGGCCGTCGTTTTACAACGTCGTGACTGGGAAA
ACCCTGGCGTTACCCAACTTAATCGCCTTGCAGCACATCCCCCTTTCGCCAGCTGGCGTAATAGCGAAGA
GGCCCGCACCGATCGCCCTTCCCAACAGTTGCGCAGCCTGAATGGCGAATGGG
[124 nt withheld, positions 2434-2557]
C
[91 nt withheld, positions 2559-2649]
A
[49 nt withheld, positions 2651-2699]
CCTTTGACGTTGGAGTCCACGTTCTTT
[37 nt withheld, positions 2727-2763]
ACCCTATCTCGGTCTATTCTTTTGATTTATAAGGGATTTTGCCGATTTCGGCCTATTGGTTAAAAAATGA
GCTGATTTAACAAAAATTTAACGCGAATTTTAACAAAATATTAACGCTTACAATTTAGGTGGCACTTTTC
GGGGAAATGTGCGCGGAACCCCTATTTGTTTATTTTTCTAAATACATTCAAATATGTATCCGCTCATGAG
ACAATAACCCTGATAAATGCTTCAATAATATTGAAAAAGGAAGAGTATGAGTATTCAACATTTCCGTGTC
GCCCTTATTCCCTTTTTTGCGGCATTTTGCCTTCCTGTTTTTGCTCACCCAGAAACGCTGGTGAAAGTAA
AAGATGCTGAAGATCAGTTGGGTGCACGAGTGGGTTACATCGAACTGGATCTCAACAGCGGTAAGATCCT
TGAGAGTTTTCGCCCCGAAGAACGTTTTCCAATGATGAGCACTTTTAAAGTTCTGCTATGTGGCGCGGTA
TTATCCCGTATTGACGCCGGGCAAGAGCAACTCGGTCGCCGCATACACTATTCTCAGAATGACTTGGTTG
AGTACTCACCAGTCACAGAAAAGCATCTTACGGATGGCATGACAGTAAGAGAATTATGCAGTGCTGCCAT
AACCATGAGTGATAACACTGCGGCCAACTTACTTCTGACAACGATCGGAGGACCGAAGGAGCTAACCGCT
TTTTTGCACAACATGGGGGATCATGTAACTCGCCTTGATCGTTGGGAACCGGAGCTGAATGAAGCCATAC
CAAACGACGAGCGTGACACCACGATGCCTGTAGCAATGGCAACAACGTTGCGCAAACTATTAACTGGCGA
ACTACTTACTCTAGCTTCCCGGCAACAATTAATAGACTGGATGGAGGCGGATAAAGTTGCAGGACCACTT
CTGCGCTCGGCCCTTCCGGCTGGCTGGTTTATTGCTGATAAATCTGGAGCCGGTGAGCGTGGGTCTCGCG
GTATCATTGCAGCACTGGGGCCAGATGGTAAGCCCTCCCGTATCGTAGTTATCTACACGACGGGGAGTCA
GGCAACTATGGATGAACGAAATAGACAGATCGCTGAGATAGGTGCCTCACTGATTAAGCATTGGTAACTG
TCAGACCAAGTTTACTCATATATACTTTAGATTGATTTAAAACTTCATTTTTAATTTAAAAGGATCTAGG
TGAAGATCCTTTTTGATAATCTCATGACCAAAATCCCTTAACGTGAGTTTTCGTTCCACTGAGCGTCAGA
CCCCGTAGAAAAGATCAAAGGATCTTCTTGAGATCCTTTTTTTCTGCGCGTAATCTGCTGCTTGCAAACA
AAAAAACCACCGCTACCAGCGGTGGTTTGTTTGCCGGATCAAGAGCTACCAACTCTTTTTCCGAAGGTAA
CTGGCTTCAGCAGAGCGCAGATACCAAATACTGTTCTTCTAGTGTAGCCGTAGTTAGGCCACCACTTCAA
GAACTCTGTAGCACCGCCTACATACCTCGCTCTGCTAATCCTGTTACCAGTGGCTGCTGCCAGTGGCGAT
AAGTCGTGTCTTACCGGGTTGGACTCAAGACGATAGTTACCGGATAAGGCGCAGCGGTCGGGCTGAACGG
GGGGTTCGTGCACACAGCCCAGCTTGGAGCGAACGACCTACACCGAACTGAGATACCTACAGCGTGAGCT
ATGAGAAAGCGCCACGCTTCCCGAAGGGAGAAAGGCGGACAGGTATCCGGTAAGCGGCAGGGTCGGAACA
GGAGAGCGCACGAGGGAGCTTCCAGGGGGAAACGCCTGGTATCTTTATAGTCCTGTCGGGTTTCGCCACC
TCTGACTTGAGCGTCGATTTTTGTGATGCTCGTCAGGGGGGCGGAGCCTATGGAAAAACGCCAGCAACGC
GGCCTTTTTACGGTTCCTGGCCTTTTGCTGGCCTTTTGCTCACATGTTCTTTCCTGCGTTATCCCCTGAT
TCTGTGGATAACCGTATTACCGCCTTTGAGTGAGCTGATACCGCTCGCCGCAGCCGAACGACCGAGCGCA
GCGAGTCAGTGAGCGAGGAAGCGGAAGAGCGCCCAATACGCAAACCGCCTCTCCCCGCGCGTTGGCCGAT
TCATTAATGCAGCTGGCACGACAGGTTTCCCGACTGGAAAGCGGGCAGTGAGCGCAACGCAATTAATGTG
AGTTAGCTCACTCATTAGGCACCCCAGGCTTTACACTTTATGCTTCCGGCTCGTATGTTGTGTGGAATTG
TGAGCGGATAACAATTTCACACAGGAAACAGCTATGACCATGATTACGCCAAGCGCGCAATTAACCCTCA
CTAAAGGGAACAAAAGCTGGAGCTGCAAGCTTAATGTAGTCTTATGCAATACTCTTGTAGTCTTGCAACA
TGGTAACGATGAGTTAGCAACATGCCTTACAAGGAGAGAAAAAGCACCGTGCATGCCGATTGGTGGAAGT
AAGGTGGTACGATCGTGCCTTATTAGGAAGGCAACAGACGGGTCTGACATGGATTGGACGAACCACTGAA
TTGCCGCATTGCAGAGATATTGTATTTAAGTGCCTAGCTCGATACATAAACGGGTCTCTCTGGTTAGACC
AGATCTGAGCCTGGGAGCTCTCTGGCTAACTAGGGAACCCACTGCTTAAGCCTCAATAAAGCTTGCCTTG
AGTGCTTCAAGTAGTGTGTGCCCGTCTGTTGTGTGACTCTGGTAACTAGAGATCCCTCAGACCCTTTTAG
TCAGTGTGGAAAATCTCTAGCAGTGGCGCCCGAACAGGGACTTGAAAGCGAAAGGGAAACCAGAGGAGCT
CTCTCGACGCAGGACTCGGCTTGCTGAAGCGCGCACGGCAAGAGGCGAGGGGCGGCGACTGGTGAGTACG
CCAAAAATTTTGACTAGCGGAGGCTAGAAGGAGAGAGATGGGTGCGAGAGCGTCAGTATTAAGCGGGGGA
GAATTAGATCGCGATGGGAAAAAATTCGGTTAAGGCCAGGGGGAAAGAAAAAATATAAATTAAAACATAT
AGTATGGGCAAGCAGGGAGCTAGAACGATTCGCAGTTAATCCTGGCCTGTTAGAAACATCAGAAGGCTGT
AGACAAATACTGGGACAGCTACAACCATCCCTTCAGACAGGATCAGAAGAACTTAGATCATTATATAATA
CAGTAGCAACCCTCTATTGTGTGCATCAAAGGATAGAGATAAAAGACACCAAGGAAGCTTTAGACAAGAT
AGAGGAAGAGCAAAACAAAAGTAAGACCACCGCACAGCAAGCGGCCGCTGATCTTCAGACCTGGAGGAGG
AGATATGAGGGACAATTGGAGAAGTGAATTATATAAATATAAAGTAGTAAAAATTGAACCATTAGGAGTA
GCACCCACCAAGGCAAAGAGAAGAGTGGTGCAGAGAGAAAAAAGAGCAGTGGGAATAGGAGCTTTGTTCC
TTGGGTTCTTGGGAGCAGCAGGAAGCACTATGGGCGCAGCGTCAATGACGCTGACGGTACAGGCCAGACA
ATTATTGTCTGGTATAGTGCAGCAGCAGAACAATTTGCTGAGGGCTATTGAGGCGCAACAGCATCTGTTG
CAACTCACAGTCTGGGGCATCAAGCAGCTCCAGGCAAGAATCCTGGCTGTGGAAAGATACCTAAAGGATC
AACAGCTCCTGGGGATTTGGGGTTGCTCTGGAAAACTCATTTGCACCACTGCTGTGCCTTGGAATGCTAG
TTGGAGTAATAAATCTCTGGAACAGATTTGGAATCACACGACCTGGATGGAGTGGGACAGAGAAATTAAC
AATTACACAAGCTTAATACACTCCTTAATTGAAGAATCGCAAAACCAGCAAGAAAAGAATGAACAAGAAT
TATTGGAATTAGATAAATGGGCAAGTTTGTGGAATTGGTTTAACATAACAAATTGGCTGTGGTATATAAA
ATTATTCATAATGATAGTAGGAGGCTTGGTAGGTTTAAGAATAGTTTTTGCTGTACTTTCTATAGTGAAT
AGAGTTAGGCAGGGATATTCACCATTATCGTTTCAGACCCACCTCCCAACCCCGAGGGGACCCGACAGGC
CCGAAGGAATAGAAGAAGAAGGTGGAGAGAGAGACAGAGACAGATCCATTCGATTAGTGAACGGATCTCG
ACGGTATCGGTTAACTTTTAAAAGAAAAGGGGGGATTGGGGGGTACAGTGCAGGGGAAAGAATAGTAGAC
ATAATAGCAACAGACATACAAACTAAAGAATTACAAAAACAAATTACAAAATTCAAAATTTTATCGATAA
GCTTGGGAGTTCCGCGTTACATAACTTACGGTAAATGGCCCGCCTGGCTGACCGCCCAACGACCCCCGCC
CATTGACGTCAATAATGACGTATGTTCCCATAGTAACGCCAATAGGGACTTTCCATTGACGTCAATGGGT
GGAGTATTTACGGTAAACTGCCCACTTGGCAGTACATCAAGTGTATCATATGCCAAGTACGCCCCCTATT
GACGTCAATGACGGTAAATGGCCCGCCTGGCATTATGCCCAGTACATGACCTTATGGGACTTTCCTACTT
GGCAGTACATCTACGTATTAGTCATCGCTATTACCATGGTGATGCGGTTTTGGCAGTACATCAATGGGCG
TGGATAGCGGTTTGACTCACGGGGATTTCCAAGTCTCCACCCCATTGACGTCAATGGGAGTTTGTTTTGG
CACCAAAATCAACGGGACTTTCCAAAATGTCGTAACAACTCCGCCCCATTGACGCAAATGGGCGGTAGGC
GTGTACGGTGGGAGGTCTATATAAGCAGAGCTCGTTTAGTGAACCGTCAGATCGCCTGGAGACGCCATCC
ACGCTGTTTT
Features (pLannotate 1.2.2; 28 found; start..end, strand, type, name):
     54..642     +  misc_feature   WPRE: woodchuck hepatitis virus posttranscriptional regulatory element
    698..1027    +  promoter       SV40 promoter: SV40 enhancer and early promoter
   1075..1122    +  promoter       EM7 promoter: synthetic bacterial promoter&nbsp
   1141..1539    +  CDS            BSD: blasticidin S deaminase; Aspergillus terreus BSD; confers resistance to blasticidin
   1556..1693    +  CDS            nef (fragment): NEF_HV1LA - Experimental evidence at protein level: Swiss-Prot protein existence level 1. Extracellular Nef protein targets CD4(+) T-lymphocytes for apoptosis by interacting with CXCR4 surface receptors. From Human immunodeficiency virus type 1 group M subtype B (isolate Lai) (HIV-1).
   1679..1859    +  LTR            5' LTR (truncated): truncated 5' long terminal repeat (LTR) from HIV-1
   1931..2052    +  polyA_signal   SV40 poly(A) signal: SV40 polyadenylation signal
   2092..2227    +  rep_origin     SV40 ori: SV40 origin of replication
   2248..2266    -  promoter       T7 promoter: promoter for bacteriophage T7 RNA polymerase
   2274..2429    +  CDS            lacZα (fragment): LacZα fragment of β-galactosidase; lacZ fragment
   2434..2862    +  rep_origin     f1 ori (sequence partly withheld): f1 bacteriophage origin of replication; arrow indicates direction of (+) strand synthesis
   2915..3019    +  promoter       AmpR promoter: bla
   3020..3880    +  CDS            AmpR: β-lactamase; bla; confers resistance to ampicillin, carbenicillin, and related antibiotics
   4051..4639    +  rep_origin     ori: high-copy-number ColE1/pMB1/pBR322/pUC origin of replication
   4822..4914    +  CDS            lacI (fragment): lac repressor; lacI; The lac repressor binds to the lac operator to inhibit transcription in E. coli. This inhibition can be relieved by adding lactose or isopropyl-β-D-thiogalactopyranoside (IPTG).
   4927..4948    +  protein_bind   CAP binding site: CAP binding activates transcription in the presence of cAMP. E. coli catabolite activator protein
   4963..4993    +  promoter       lac promoter: promoter for the E. coli lac operon
   5001..5017    +  protein_bind   lac operator: The lac repressor binds to the lac operator to inhibit transcription in E. coli. This inhibition can be relieved by adding lactose or isopropyl-β-D-thiogalactopyranoside (IPTG). lac repressor encoded by lacI
   5062..5080    +  promoter       T3 promoter: promoter for bacteriophage T3 RNA polymerase
   5108..5334    +  promoter       RSV promoter: Rous sarcoma virus enhancer/promoter
   5335..5515    +  LTR            5' LTR (truncated): truncated 5' long terminal repeat (LTR) from HIV-1
   5562..5687    +  misc_feature   HIV-1 Ψ: packaging signal of human immunodeficiency virus type 1
   5671..6034    +  CDS            HIV-1 gag (fragment): gag protein from human immunodeficiency virus 1; gag
   6180..6413    +  misc_feature   RRE: The Rev response element (RRE) of HIV-1 allows for Rev-dependent mRNA export from the nucleus to the cytoplasm.
   6790..6890    +  CDS            Rev (fragment): human immunodeficiency virus 1 (HIV-1) Rev protein; rev; enhances nuclear export of unspliced and incompletely spliced viral mRNAs
   6909..7025    +  misc_feature   cPPT/CTS: central polypurine tract and central termination sequence of HIV-1
   7048..7351    +  enhancer       CMV enhancer: human cytomegalovirus immediate early enhancer
   7352..7555    +  promoter       CMV promoter: human cytomegalovirus (CMV) immediate early promoter
