[The description below was written by a language model from this plasmid's Addgene catalogue record and pLannotate feature annotations shown in this document.]
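Description:
pLentiCMV-Blast is an empty lentiviral expression backbone derived from pLenti CMV GFP Blast, intended as a control vector or as a recipient for a gene of interest cloned by restriction enzymes. In bacteria it is maintained through a high-copy ColE1/pUC-type origin and selected with ampicillin via the β-lactamase gene. An f1 origin and remnants of a lac/lacZα cloning region flanked by T3 and T7 promoters are also carried in the plasmid backbone.

The viral portion has a third-generation layout. An RSV promoter fused to a truncated HIV-1 5' LTR drives Tat-independent transcription of the genomic RNA in packaging cells. It is followed by the Ψ packaging signal with a partial gag sequence, the Rev response element for Rev-dependent nuclear export, and the cPPT/CTS. The CMV immediate-early enhancer and promoter then sit just upstream of the cloning site, and since the annotated map shows no coding sequence between CMV and the WPRE, the expression position is empty. The WPRE would enhance expression of any inserted transcript. Downstream, an SV40 early promoter drives blasticidin S deaminase for selection of transduced mammalian cells, with an EM7 bacterial promoter directly ahead of the same gene. The cassette ends in a truncated 3' LTR (annotated by the software as a second truncated 5' LTR), followed by an SV40 polyadenylation signal and SV40 origin.

According to the depositor, the vector closely resembles an earlier pLenti CMV Blast empty plasmid but lacks attB sequences and has different restriction sites in its multiple cloning site. The specific sites are not listed in the record.
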