Addgene plasmid #125133: pLentiCMV-Blast
Purpose: (Empty Backbone) Lentiviral empty backbone control vector with CMV promoter and Blasticidin resistance gene
Depositing lab: Jin Chen. Depositing organization: Vanderbilt University. Publication: Disruption of the Scaffolding Function of mLST8 Selectively Inhibits mTORC2 Assembly and Function and Suppresses mTORC2-Dependent Tumor Growth In Vivo. Hwang Y, Kim LC, Song W, Edwards DN, Cook RS, Chen J. Cancer Res. 2019 Jul 1;79(13):3178-3184. doi: 10.1158/0008-5472.CAN-18-3658. Epub 2019 May 13. PubMed 31085701.
Backbone
  Vector backbone: pLenti CMV GFP Blast
  Vector type: Lentiviral
Growth in bacteria
  Bacterial resistance: Ampicillin, 100 μg/mL
  Growth temperature: 30°C
  Growth strain: NEB Stable
  Copy number: High Copy
Gene/Insert
  Cloning method: Restriction Enzyme
  Sequencing primers: 5′ CMV Forward; 3′ WPRE-R
Terms and licenses: Academic/Nonprofit Terms; Industry Terms: Not Available to Industry
Depositor comments: This empty vector is very similar with pLenti CMV Blast empty (Addgene# 17486) but there are no attB sequences in this vector and different restriction sites are in multi cloning site.
How to cite: pLentiCMV-Blast was a gift from Jin Chen (Addgene plasmid # 125133 ; http://n2t.net/addgene:125133 ; RRID:Addgene_125133)
